Addgene plasmid #179023: pBBK39 pHomL-RPL18Bp-3HA-Link-GFPdropout-SSA1t-HomR (AmpR)
Purpose: (Empty Backbone) Parent vector for markerless yeast integration cassettes with N-terminal 3xHemagglutinin-tagged genes
Depositing lab: Vincent Martin. Depositing organization: Concordia University. Publication: The MyLo CRISPR-Cas9 Toolkit: A Markerless Yeast Localization and Overexpression CRISPR-Cas9 Toolkit. Bean BDM, Whiteway M, Martin VJJ. G3 (Bethesda). 2022 Jun 16. pii: 6609175. doi: 10.1093/g3journal/jkac154. PubMed 35708612.
Backbone
  Vector backbone: pYTK089 (ColE1, AmpR)
  Vector type: Yeast Expression
Growth in bacteria
  Bacterial resistance: Ampicillin, 100 μg/mL
  Growth temperature: 37°C
  Growth strain: DH5alpha
  Copy number: High Copy
Gene/Insert
  Gene/Insert name: None
Terms and licenses: Academic/Nonprofit Terms; Industry Terms: Not Available to Industry
Depositor comments: Part of the Markerless Yeast Localization and Overexpression (MyLO) CRISPR-Cas9 Toolkit. Vector cloned using BsaI Golden Gate cloning
How to cite: pBBK39 pHomL-RPL18Bp-3HA-Link-GFPdropout-SSA1t-HomR (AmpR) was a gift from Vincent Martin (Addgene plasmid # 179023 ; http://n2t.net/addgene:179023 ; RRID:Addgene_179023)
