[The description below was written by a language model from this plasmid's Addgene catalogue record and pLannotate feature annotations shown in this document.]
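Description:
pBBK39 is an empty parent vector from the Markerless Yeast Localization and Overexpression (MyLO) CRISPR-Cas9 toolkit, built on the pYTK089 backbone by BsaI Golden Gate assembly. It is propagated in E. coli as a high-copy plasmid through a ColE1/pUC-type origin and selected with ampicillin via the β-lactamase gene and its native promoter. The record classes it as a yeast expression vector, but it is intended as a source of integration cassettes rather than as an episome. It carries no complete yeast selection marker or functional yeast origin.

As the name indicates, the cassette is ordered as left homology arm (HomL), RPL18B promoter, 3xHA tag, linker, GFP dropout, SSA1 terminator and right homology arm (HomR). The automated feature table annotates only some of these parts. It identifies the dropout as a superfolder GFP coding sequence followed by the bacterial rrnB T1 and T7Te terminators. This is consistent with a bacterially expressed GFP placeholder that is replaced when a gene of interest is cloned in, so that correct clones can be recognised as non-fluorescent colonies. The RPL18B promoter, 3xHA-linker and SSA1 terminator are not called by the annotation. Short ARS1 and HIS3 fragments flank the cassette on both sides. These hits probably fall within the homology arms rather than being working elements, although the record does not state the genomic target locus.

Inserting an open reading frame places it in frame behind the N-terminal 3xHA tag, under the RPL18B promoter and SSA1 terminator. The resulting homology-flanked cassette can then serve as a repair template for CRISPR-Cas9-mediated, marker-free integration into the yeast genome. This allows expression and immunodetection of the tagged protein.
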