Features (pLannotate 1.2.2; 11 found; start..end, strand, type, name):
      1..861     -  CDS            AmpR: β-lactamase; bla; confers resistance to ampicillin, carbenicillin, and related antibiotics
    862..966     -  promoter       AmpR promoter: bla
   1069..1657    +  rep_origin     ori: high-copy-number ColE1/pMB1/pBR322/pUC origin of replication
   2391..2510    +  rep_origin     ARS1 (fragment): S. cerevisiae autonomously replicating sequence ARS1/ARS416
   2515..2561    +  promoter       HIS3 promoter (fragment): S. cerevisiae HIS3
   2562..2624    +  CDS            HIS3 (fragment): imidazoleglycerol-phosphate dehydratase, required for histidine biosynthesis; S. cerevisiae HIS3; yeast auxotrophic marker
   3839..4552    +  CDS            superfolder GFP: GFP variant that folds robustly even when fused to poorly folded proteins (Pédelacq et al., 2006)
   4564..4635    +  terminator     rrnB T1 terminator: transcription terminator T1 from the E. coli rrnB gene
   4651..4678    +  terminator     T7Te terminator: phage T7 early transcription terminator
   5737..5763    +  rep_origin     ARS1 (fragment): S. cerevisiae autonomously replicating sequence ARS1/ARS416
   5860..5981    +  CDS            HIS3 (fragment): imidazoleglycerol-phosphate dehydratase, required for histidine biosynthesis; S. cerevisiae HIS3; yeast auxotrophic marker
>Addgene plasmid #179023 | pBBK39 pHomL-RPL18Bp-3HA-Link-GFPdropout-SSA1t-HomR (AmpR) | addgene full sequence | sequence record 360772 | Addgene NGS Result
TTACCAATGCTTAATCAGTGAGGCACCTATCTCAGCGATCTGTCTATTTCGTTCATCCATAGTTGCCTGA
CTCCCCGTCGTGTAGATAACTACGATACGGGAGGGCTTACCATCTGGCCCCAGTGCTGCAATGATACCGC
GGGACCCACGCTCACCGGCTCCAGATTTATCAGCAATAAACCAGCCAGCCGGAAGGGCCGAGCGCAGAAG
TGGTCCTGCAACTTTATCCGCCTCCATCCAGTCTATTAATTGTTGCCGGGAAGCTAGAGTAAGTAGTTCG
CCAGTTAATAGTTTGCGCAACGTTGTTGCCATTGCTACAGGCATCGTGGTGTCACGCTCGTCGTTTGGTA
TGGCTTCATTCAGCTCCGGTTCCCAACGATCAAGGCGAGTTACATGATCCCCCATGTTGTGCAAAAAAGC
GGTTAGCTCCTTCGGTCCTCCGATCGTTGTCAGAAGTAAGTTGGCCGCAGTGTTATCACTCATGGTTATG
GCAGCACTGCATAATTCTCTTACTGTCATGCCATCCGTAAGATGCTTTTCTGTGACTGGTGAGTACTCAA
CCAAGTCATTCTGAGAATAGTGTATGCGGCGACCGAGTTGCTCTTGCCCGGCGTCAATACGGGATAATAC
CGCGCCACATAGCAGAACTTTAAAAGTGCTCATCATTGGAAAACGTTCTTCGGGGCGAAAACTCTCAAGG
ATCTTACCGCTGTTGAGATCCAGTTCGATGTAACCCACTCGTGCACCCAACTGATCTTCAGCATCTTTTA
CTTTCACCAGCGTTTCTGGGTGAGCAAAAACAGGAAGGCAAAATGCCGCAAAAAAGGGAATAAGGGCGAC
ACGGAAATGTTGAATACTCATACTCTTCCTTTTTCAATATTATTGAAGCATTTATCAGGGTTATTGTCTC
ATGAGCGGATACATATTTGAATGTATTTAGAAAAATAAACAAATAGGGGTTCCGCGCACATTTCCCCGAA
AAGTGCCACCTGTCATGACCAAAATCCCTTAACGTGAGTTTTCGTTCCACTGAGCGTCAGACCCCGTAGA
AAAGATCAAAGGATCTTCTTGAGATCCTTTTTTTCTGCGCGTAATCTGCTGCTTGCAAACAAAAAAACCA
CCGCTACCAGCGGTGGTTTGTTTGCCGGATCAAGAGCTACCAACTCTTTTTCCGAAGGTAACTGGCTTCA
GCAGAGCGCAGATACCAAATACTGTTCTTCTAGTGTAGCCGTAGTTAGGCCACCACTTCAAGAACTCTGT
AGCACCGCCTACATACCTCGCTCTGCTAATCCTGTTACCAGTGGCTGCTGCCAGTGGCGATAAGTCGTGT
CTTACCGGGTTGGACTCAAGACGATAGTTACCGGATAAGGCGCAGCGGTCGGGCTGAACGGGGGGTTCGT
GCACACAGCCCAGCTTGGAGCGAACGACCTACACCGAACTGAGATACCTACAGCGTGAGCTATGAGAAAG
CGCCACGCTTCCCGAAGGGAGAAAGGCGGACAGGTATCCGGTAAGCGGCAGGGTCGGAACAGGAGAGCGC
ACGAGGGAGCTTCCAGGGGGAAACGCCTGGTATCTTTATAGTCCTGTCGGGTTTCGCCACCTCTGACTTG
AGCGTCGATTTTTGTGATGCTCGTCAGGGGGGCGGAGCCTATGGAAAAACGCCAGCAACGCGGCCTTTTT
ACGGTTCCTGGCCTTTTGCTGGCCTTTTGCTCACATGTTCTTTCCTGCGTTATCCCCTGATTCTGTGGAT
AACCGTGCGGCCGCCAATGTTATCTATTGGCAGATGTTCATACGGGGCTTTCAAATATTGATGAAATTAT
GTGATGTTTAGAAGAAGATTCGAACTGTTTTCAGTAGATTTGGTAACTGTGCAACCATAACTCATGCCCC
CTATTTATCGGCATTGAGATTGTAAAGGAAGTAAAACGCATTTTTGCAGATCTGTTCTCTTATGTATTTT
TAATCGTCCTTGTATGGAAGTATCAAAGGGGACGTTCTTCACCTCCTTGGAAAACGCAAACTTTCTTTTT
GCCTATCACAGTATCTTATCGAGCTAACTATTTTCGACACACATGAAAAAGCAGAAATATTAACGAAAAA
GAAAAGAAAGACCATGTCATGTACGGGCAATCAGAATATGCAAGATGAGCGGGAACGGGCGAAATGTGCA
CGCGCACAACTTACGAAACGCGGATGAGTCACTGACAGCCACCGCAGAGGTTCTGACTCCTACTGAGCTC
TATTGGAGGTGGCAGAACCGGTAATCCCACAGTGAGCAACTTGACAAACCAACAGATATAGGCTGTGTCT
TAAAATATACCATCCAATACCTTGATGAACTTTTCAAAGATGACTAAAATAAGTGAAATTTCAACATTAA
CTTCGAGCTGTAAACACAGTGGTTTCTTTGCATAAACACCATCAGCCTCAAGTCGTCAAGTAAAGATTTC
GTGTTCATGCAGATAGATAACAATCTATATGTTGATAATTAGCGTTGCCTCATCAATGCGTACACGAAGA
ATATACTAAAAAATGAGCAGGCAAGATAAACGAAGGCAAAGATGACAGAGCAGAAAGCCCTAGTAAAGCG
TATTACAAATGAAACCAAGATTCAGATTGCGATCCCTGAATTCGCATCTAGATGGTAGAGCCACAAACAG
CCGGTACAAGCAACGATCTCCAGGACCATCTGAATCATGCGCGGATGACACGAACTCACGACGGCGATCA
CAGACATTAACCCACAGTACAGACACTGCGACAACGTGGCAATTCGTCGCAATACCGTCTCACTGAACTG
GCCGATAATTGCAGACGAACGAAGAGGATGTCCAATATTTTTTTTAAGGAATAAGGATACTTCAAGACTA
GATTCCCCCCTGCATTCCCATCAGAACCGTAAACCTTGGCGCTTTCCTTGGGAAGTATTCAAGAAGTGCC
TTGTCCGGTTTCTGTGGCTCACAAACCAGCGCGCCCGATATGGCTTTCTTTTCACTTATGAATGTACCAG
TACGGGACAATTAGAACGCTCCTGTAACAATCTCTTTGCAAATGTGGGGTTACATTCTAACCATGTCACA
CTGCTGACGAAATTCAAAGTAAAAAAAAATGGGACCACGTCTTGAGAACGATAGATTTTCTTTATTTTAC
ATTGAACAGTCGTTGTCTCAGCGCGCTTTATGTTTTCATTCATACTTCATATTATAAAATAACAAAAGAA
GAATTTCATATTCACGCCCAAGAAATCAGGCTGCTTTCCAAATGCAATTGACACTTCATTAGCCATCACA
CAAAACTCTTTCTTGCTGGAGCTTCTTTTAAAAAAGACCTCAGTACACCAAACACGTTACCCGACCTCGT
TATTTTACGACAACTATGATAAAATTCTGAAGAAAAAATAAAAAAATTTTCATACTTCTTGCTTTTATTT
AAACCATTGAATGATTTCTTTTGAACAAAACTACCTGTTTCACCAAAGGAAATAGAAAGAAAAAATCAAT
TAGAAGAAAACAAAAAACAAAAGATCTATGGAGTACCCCTACGACGTTCCCGACTACGCTGCAGAGTACC
CATACGACGTGCCAGACTACGCGGCAGAATATCCGTATGATGTCCCAGATTACGCCGCTAAGTTAGAATC
TGGTCCTTCTGGCCCAACTGGTTCTTGAGACCGAAAGTGAAACGTGATTTCATGCGTCATTTTGAACATT
TTGTAAATCTTATTTAATAATGTGTGCGGCAATTCACATTTAATTTATGAATGTTTTCTTAACATCGCGG
CAACTCAAGAAACGGCAGGTTCGGATCTTAGCTACTAGAGAAAGAGGAGAAATACTAGATGCGTAAAGGC
GAAGAGCTGTTCACTGGTGTCGTCCCTATTCTGGTGGAACTGGATGGTGATGTCAACGGTCATAAGTTTT
CCGTGCGTGGCGAGGGTGAAGGTGACGCAACTAATGGTAAACTGACGCTGAAGTTCATCTGTACTACTGG
TAAACTGCCGGTTCCTTGGCCGACTCTGGTAACGACGCTGACTTATGGTGTTCAGTGCTTTGCTCGTTAT
CCGGACCATATGAAGCAGCATGACTTCTTCAAGTCCGCCATGCCGGAAGGCTATGTGCAGGAACGCACGA
TTTCCTTTAAGGATGACGGCACGTACAAAACGCGTGCGGAAGTGAAATTTGAAGGCGATACCCTGGTAAA
CCGCATTGAGCTGAAAGGCATTGACTTTAAAGAGGACGGCAATATCCTGGGCCATAAGCTGGAATACAAT
TTTAACAGCCACAATGTTTACATCACCGCCGATAAACAAAAAAATGGCATTAAAGCGAATTTTAAAATTC
GCCACAACGTGGAGGATGGCAGCGTGCAGCTGGCTGATCACTACCAGCAAAACACTCCAATCGGTGATGG
TCCTGTTCTGCTGCCAGACAATCACTATCTGAGCACGCAAAGCGTTCTGTCTAAAGATCCGAACGAGAAA
CGCGATCATATGGTTCTGCTGGAGTTCGTAACCGCAGCGGGCATCACGCATGGTATGGATGAACTGTACA
AATGACCAGGCATCAAATAAAACGAAAGGCTCAGTCGAAAGACTGGGCCTTTCGTTTTATCTGTTGTTTG
TCGGTGAACGCTCTCTACTAGAGTCACACTGGCTCACCTTCGGGTGGGCCTTTCTGCGTTTATAGGTCTC
AATCCTAACTCGAGGCCAATTGGTGCGGCAATTGATAATAACGAAAATGTCTTTTAATGATCTGGGTATA
ATGAGGAATTTTCCGAACGTTTTTACTTTATATATATATATACATGTAACATATATTCTATACGCTATAG
AGAAAGGAAATTTTTCAATTAAAAAAAAAATAGAGAAAGAGTTTCACTTCTTGATTATCGCTAACACTAA
TGGTTGAAGTACTGCTACTTTAATTTTATGCTGCCAATGAGACGACGGGGTCATCACGGCTCATCATGCG
CCAAACAAATGTGTGCAATACACGCTCGGATGACTGCATGATGACCGCACTGACTGGGGACAGCAGATCC
ACCTAAGCCTGTGAGAGAAGCAGACACCCGACAGATCAAGGCAGTTAACTAGTGCACTGCAGTACAAATC
GTCCCCAACAAAAGTGGGCTCTCAAAATTCATCACATTTAAATGCATATAGGAAGAGCAACAGTTGGTTT
GCATCTGATGTTCCTTAAAGATTTCGACATAATGTGCGAAGTAGATCCCTTCAGCACTGTACTTGTTTTT
GCGACTAGATTGTAAATCATTCTTTATTTAATCTCTTTCTTTAACTACTGCTTAAAGTATAATTTGGTCC
GTAGTTTAATAACTATACTAAGCGAACGCTCTCTCGAAATTTTTCTTAACGCGTCCTTGTACTGCGTCTA
ACGCTTTTGCCACTTGGATTTCTATTATAGGAAATAGTCTCACTTACTGGGCGACGAATTTTCGCGTTTT
GATGAAGCACAGGAAGAATTTCTTTATGCTCAGAAGTTTGACAGCAAGCAAGTTCATCATTCGAACTAGC
CTTATTGTTTTAGTTCAGTGACAGCGAACTGCCGTACTCGATGCTTTATTTCTCACGGTAGAGCGGAAGA
ACAGATAGATCCCTACATATTGCTACCACTTCTATTACACAATAGTTTCAATAGCTTGCAGCGTAGCTAA
ACTCTAAAATTTATCTAAATCACTCATATAAACCGAACCCTTCCCCTTCCGCTTATAGTACAGCTGATGC
TCCTTCACTATTTTAACATGTGGAATTCTTGAAAGAATGAAATCGCCATGCCAAGCCATCACACGGTCTT
TTATGCAATTGATTGACCGCCTGCAACACATAGGCAGTAAAATTTTTACAAGCAGTAGCAGAACAGGCCA
CACAATCGCAAGTGATTAACGTCCACACAGGTATAGGGTTTCTGGACCATATGATACATGCTCTGGCCAA
GCATTCCGGCTGGTCGCTAATCGTTGAGTGCCGAGCGGCCGCGATTATCAAAAAGGATCTTCACCTAGAT
CCTTTTAAATTAAAAATGAAGTTTTAAATCAATCTAAAGTATATATGAGTAAACTTGGTCTGACAG
